Addgene plasmid #197798: pJMC-1T-Reverse
Purpose: (Empty Backbone) Level 1 Module 1T destination vector (reverse orientation MoClo insert)
Depositing lab: Daniel Voytas. Depositing organization: University of Minnesota. Publication: An extensible vector toolkit and parts library for advanced engineering of plant genomes. Chamness JC, Kumar J, Cruz AJ, Rhuby E, Holum MJ, Cody JP, Tibebu R, Gamo ME, Starker CG, Zhang F, Voytas DF. Plant Genome. 2023 Mar 9:e20312. doi: 10.1002/tpg2.20312. PubMed 36896468.
Backbone
  Vector backbone: Unspecified
  Backbone manufacturer: Self-made
  Vector type: Unspecified
Growth in bacteria
  Bacterial resistance: Chloramphenicol and Ampicillin, 25 & 100 μg/mL
  Growth temperature: 37°C
  Growth strain: ccdB Survival
  Copy number: High Copy
Gene/Insert
  Gene/Insert name: None
Terms and licenses: Academic/Nonprofit Terms; Industry Terms: Not Available to Industry
Depositor comments: Please visit https://www.biorxiv.org/content/10.1101/2022.10.15.511792v1 for bioRxiv preprint.
How to cite: pJMC-1T-Reverse was a gift from Daniel Voytas (Addgene plasmid # 197798 ; http://n2t.net/addgene:197798 ; RRID:Addgene_197798)
