[The description below was written by a language model from this plasmid's Addgene catalogue record and pLannotate feature annotations shown in this document.]
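Description:
pJMC-1T-Reverse is a small (about 3.5 kb) empty destination vector from a modular cloning toolkit developed for plant genome engineering. It is catalogued as the Level 1, Module 1T acceptor, built so that a MoClo-assembled insert is received in the reverse orientation relative to the module. The backbone is described only as self-made, and no vector type or insert is recorded, consistent with its role as an acceptor plasmid rather than a finished expression construct.

The plasmid replicates in E. coli from a high-copy ColE1/pUC-type origin and carries an ampicillin resistance gene (beta-lactamase with its own promoter) as the backbone marker. The annotated payload is a counter-selection cassette: a chloramphenicol acetyltransferase gene with its cat promoter, preceded by a lac UV5 promoter, followed by a ccdA fragment and a complete ccdB toxin gene. CcdB poisons DNA gyrase in ordinary cloning strains, so the uncut vector must be maintained in a ccdB-tolerant strain, where it is held under combined chloramphenicol and ampicillin selection. In vectors of this design, the CmR–ccdB cassette is normally the dropout that an assembled insert replaces, so that transformants in a standard strain selected on ampicillin are enriched for correct assemblies. The feature table does not annotate the Type IIS restriction sites or overhangs that would define the cloning junctions, so the record does not specify them. A very short match to an RSF origin at the start of the sequence is only a fragment and is unlikely to be a functional replicon.

The construct carries no annotated plant promoters, terminators, T-DNA borders or plant selection markers. It appears to serve as an intermediate assembly step, holding one transcriptional unit or module for later combination into higher-level vectors of the toolkit.
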