Features (pLannotate 1.2.2; 9 found; start..end, strand, type, name):
      1..23      +  rep_origin     RSF ori (fragment): Plasmids containing the RSF 1030 origin of replication can be propagated in E. coli cells that contain additional plasmids with compatible origins.
     86..116     +  promoter       lac UV5 promoter: E. coli lac promoter with an "up" mutation
    140..169     +  promoter       cat promoter (fragment): promoter of the E. coli cat gene encoding chloramphenicol acetyltransferase
    170..850     +  CDS            CmR: chloramphenicol acetyltransferase confers resistance to chloramphenicol
   1007..1165    +  CDS            ccdA (fragment): CCDA_ECO57 - Also known as H, letA. Experimental evidence at protein level: Swiss-Prot protein existence level 1. Antitoxin component of a type II toxin-antitoxin (TA) system which inhibits the post-segregational killing (PSK) of plasmid-free cells, also referred to as a plasmid addiction system. Binds to and blocks the activity of CcdB; will also remove bound CcdB protein from the CcdB-GyrA complex by forming a CcdA-CcdB complex, a process termed rejuvenation. Functions as a transcriptional corepressor for the ccdAB operon, repression also requires CcdB (By similarity). From Escherichia coli
   1170..1472    +  CDS            ccdB: CCDB_ECOLI - Also known as G, letB, letD. Experimental evidence at protein level: Swiss-Prot protein existence level 1. Toxic component of a type II toxin-antitoxin (TA) system, functioning in plasmid maintainence. Responsible for the post- segregational killing (PSK) of plasmid-free cells, also referred to as a plasmid addiction system. Half-life of over 2 hours. Cell killing by CcdB is accompanied by filamentation, defects in chromosome and plasmid segregation, defects in cell division, formation of anucleate cells, decreased DNA synthesis and plasmid loss. Interferes with the activity of DN
   1557..1657    +  promoter       AmpR promoter: bla
   1658..2518    +  CDS            AmpR: β-lactamase; bla; confers resistance to ampicillin, carbenicillin, and related antibiotics
   2725..3313    +  rep_origin     ori: high-copy-number ColE1/pMB1/pBR322/pUC origin of replication
>Addgene plasmid #197798 | pJMC-1T-Reverse | addgene full sequence | sequence record 390535 | Addgene NGS Result
GTCAGTGAGCGAGGAAGCGGAAGAGCGCCCACCTGCTTTTACCGGGCGCGCCAGCGTGAGACCGGCCGCA
TTAGGCACCCCAGGCTTTACACTTTATGCTTCCGGCTCGTATAATGTGTGGATTTTGAGTTAGGATCCGT
CGAGATTTTCAGGAGCTAAGGAAGCTAAAATGGAGAAAAAAATCACTGGATATACTACCGTTGATATATC
CCAATGGCATCGTAAAGAACATTTTGAGGCATTTCAGTCAGTCGCTCAATGTACCTATAACCAGACCGTT
CAGCTGGATATTACGGCCTTTTTAAAGACCGTAAAGAAAAATAAGCACAAGTTTTATCCGGCCTTTATTC
ACATTCTTGCCCGCCTGATGAATGCTCATCCGGAATTCCGTATGGCAATGAAAGACGGTGAGCTGGTGAT
ATGGGATAGTGTTCACCCTTGTTACACCGTTTTCCATGAGCAAACTGAAACGTTTTCATCGCTCTGGAGT
GAATACCACGACGATTTCCGGCAGTTTCTACACATATATTCGCAAGATGTGGCGTGTTACGGTGAAAACC
TGGCCTATTTCCCTAAAGGGTTTATTGAGAATATGTTTTTCGTTTCAGCCAATCCCTGGGTGAGTTTCAC
CAGTTTTGATTTAAACGTGGCCAATATGGACAACTTCTTCGCCCCCGTTTTCACCATGGGCAAATATTAT
ACGCAAGGCGACAAGGTGCTGATGCCGCTGGCGATTCAGGTTCATCATGCCGTTTGTGATGGCTTCCATG
TCGGCAGAATGCTTAATGAATTACAACAGTACTGCGATGAGTGGCAGGCGGGGCGTAATCTAGAGGATCC
GGCTTACTAAAAGCCAGATAACAGTATGCGTATTTGCGCGCTGATTTTTGCGGTATAAGAATATATACTG
ATATGTATACCCGAAGTATGTCAAAAGGAGGTATGCTATGAAGCAGCGTATTACAGTGACAGTTGACAGC
GACAGCTATCAGTTGCTCAAGGCATATATGATGTCAATATCTCCGGTCTGGTAAGCACAACCATGCAGAA
TGAAGCCCGTCGTCTGCGTGCCGAACGCTGGAAAGCGGAAAATCAGGAAGGGATGGCTGAGGTCGCCCGG
TTTATTGAAATGAACGGCTCTTTTGCTGACGAGAACAGGGGCTGGTGAAATGCAGTTTAAGGTTTACACC
TATAAAAGAGAGAGCCGTTATCGTCTGTTTGTGGATGTACAGAGTGATATTATTGACACGCCCGGGCGAC
GGATGGTGATCCCCCTGGCCAGTGCACGTCTGCTGTCAGATAAAGTCTCCCGTGAACTTTACCCGGTGGT
GCATATCGGGGATGAAAGCTGGCGCATGATGACCACCGATATGGCCAGTGTGCCGGTTTCCGTTATCGGG
GAAGAAGTGGCTGATCTCAGCCACCGCGAAAATGACATCAAAAACGCCATTAACCTGATGTTCTGGGGAA
TATAAGGTCTCTCTCCGAGCTCAGTGTTTTGCAGGTGTGATGAAAAGCCTTAGGGTCAGGTGGCACTTTT
CGGGGAAATGTGCGATGAACCCCTATTTGTTTATTTTTCTAAATACATTCAAATATGTATCCGCTAATGA
GACAATAACCCTGATAAATGCTTCAATTATATTGAAAAAGGAAGAGTATGAGTATCCAACATTTCCGTGT
CGCCCTTATTCCCTTTTTTGCGGCCTTCTGCCTTCCTGTTTTTGCTCACCCAGAAACGCTGGTGAAAGTA
AAAGATGCTGAAGATCAGTTGGGTGCCCGAGTGGGTTACATTGAACTGGATCTCAACAGCGGCAAAATCT
TAGAGAGTTTTCGCCCCGAAGAACGCTTCCCAATGATGAGCACTTTCAAAGTTCTGCTATGTGGCGCGGT
GTTATCCCGTATTGATGCTGGGCAAGAGCAACTCGGTCGCCGCATACACTATTCTCAGAATGACTTGGTT
GAGTATTCACCAGTCACAGAAAAGCATCTTACGGATGGCATGACAGTAAGAGAATTATGTAGTGCTGCCA
TAACCATGAGTGATAACACTGCGGCCAACTTACTTCTGACAACGATTGGAGGACCGAAGGAGCTAACCGC
TTTTTTGCACAACATGGGGGATCATGTAACTCGCCTTGATCGTTGGGAACCGGAGCTGAATGAAGCCATA
CCAAACGACGAGCGTGACACCACGATGCCTGTAGCAATGGCAACAACTCTCCGCAAACTATTAACTGGCG
AACTACTTACTCTTGCTTCACGCCAGCAACTCATTGACTGGATGGAGGCGGACAAAGTTGCAGGACCACT
TCTGCGCTCGGCACTTCCGGCTGGCTGGTTTATTGCTGATAAATCTGGAGCCGGTGAGCGTGGCTCTCGC
GGTATCATTGCAGCACTGGGGCCAGATGGTAAGCCCTCCCGTATCGTAGTTATCTACACGACGGGGAGTC
AGGCAACTATGGATGAACGAAATAGACAGATCGCTGAGATAGGTGCCTCACTGATTAAGCATTGGTAACT
GTCAGACGAAGGGAAATAAATAGTAGCCCGCCTGATGTGCGGGCTTTTTTTTGGTGGTGGTTACCAGTGT
CGCTTAGCTACCGTAGGTCCTCTTAGGCGGTCCGATTAGCGACATAGTCATCAATGCCTTGACGGCAAAA
TCCCTTAACGTGAGTTTTCGTTCCACTGAGCGTCAGACCCCGTAGAAAAGATCAAAGGATCTTCTTGAGA
TCCTTTTTTTCTGCGCGTAATCTGCTGCTTGCAAACAAAAAAACCACCGCTACCAGCGGTGGTTTGTTTG
CCGGATCAAGAGCTACTAACTCTTTTTCCGAAGGTAACTGGCTTCAGCAGAGCGCAGATACCAAATACTG
TTCTTCTAGTGTAGCCGTAGTTAGGCCACCACTTCAAGAACTCTGTAGCACCGCCTACATACCTCGCTCT
GCTAATCCTGTTACCAGTGGCTGCTGCCAGTGGCGATAAGTCGTGTCTTACCGGGTTGGACTCAAGACGA
TAGTTACCGGATAAGGCGCAGCGGTCGGGCTGAACGGGGGGTTCGTGCTCACAGCCCAGCTTGGAGCGAA
CGACCTACACCGAACTGAGATACCTACAGCGTGAGCTATGAGAAAGCGCCACGCTTCCCGAAGGGAGAAA
GGCGGACAGGTATCCGGTAAGCGGCAGTGTCGGAACAGGAGAGCGCACGAGGGAGCTTCCAGGGGGAAAC
GCCTGGTATCTTTATAGTCCTGTCGGGTTTCGCCACCTCTGACTTGAGCGTCGATTTTTGTGATGCTCGT
CAGGGGGGCGGAGCCTATGGAAAAACGCCAGCAACGCGGCCTTTTTACGGTTCCTGGCCTTTTGCTGGCC
TTTTGCTCACATGTTCTTTCCTGCGTTATCCCCTGATTCTGTGGATAACCGTATTACCGCCTTTGAGTGA
GCTGATACCGCTCGCCGCAGCCGAACGACCGAGCGCAGCGA
